Addgene plasmid #67684: p3E-Dusp6DM_S159/197A
Purpose: 3' entry clone with activated Dusp6 (S159/167A)
Depositing lab: Nathan Lawson. Depositing organization: University of Massachusetts, Worcester. Publication: Vegfa signals through ERK to promote angiogenesis, but not artery differentiation. Shin M, Beane TJ, Quillien A, Male I, Zhu LJ, Lawson ND. Development. 2016 Oct 15;143(20):3796-3805. Epub 2016 Aug 30. 10.1242/dev.137919 PubMed 27578780.
Backbone
  Vector backbone: pDONR-P2-P3
  Backbone manufacturer: invitrogen
Growth in bacteria
  Bacterial resistance: Kanamycin, 50 μg/mL
  Growth temperature: 37°C
  Growth strain: Top10
  Copy number: High Copy
Gene/Insert
  Gene/Insert name: dusp6
  Species: D. rerio (zebrafish)
  Mutation: S159A, S197A
  Entrez Gene: dusp6 (a.k.a. Mkp3, wu:fd99d09)
  Cloning method: Gateway Cloning
  Sequencing primers: 5′ M13F; 3′ M13R
Terms and licenses: Academic/Nonprofit Terms; Industry Terms: Not Available to Industry
How to cite: p3E-Dusp6DM_S159/197A was a gift from Nathan Lawson (Addgene plasmid # 67684 ; http://n2t.net/addgene:67684 ; RRID:Addgene_67684)
