[The description below was written by a language model from this plasmid's Addgene catalogue record, the feature table of its GenBank file and pLannotate feature annotations shown in this document.]
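Description:
p3E-Dusp6DM_S159/197A is a Gateway 3′ entry clone of about 3.8 kb, built in the pDONR-P2-P3 donor backbone for use in multisite Gateway assembly. It is a bacterial cloning intermediate rather than an expression vector. It replicates at high copy from a pUC-type origin and is selected with kanamycin through an aminoglycoside phosphotransferase gene. rrnB T1 and T2 terminators sit upstream of the cloning region to insulate it from read-through transcription. M13 forward and reverse primer sites flank the insert for sequencing, and a T7 promoter lies just downstream of it, oriented back toward the insert.

The payload is the full-length zebrafish dusp6 (Mkp3) cDNA, an open reading frame of roughly 1.1 kb encoding a dual-specificity phosphatase that inactivates ERK-family MAP kinases. It carries two serine-to-alanine substitutions, S159A and S197A, which the record describes as producing an activated form of the protein. The purpose line gives the second position as 167, but the name, the mutation field and the sequence annotation all give 197. A further annotation marks the catalytic cysteine codon and notes that changing it to serine gives a weak dominant-negative form; this appears to be a positional note, not a change present in this clone.

The insert is flanked by recombination sites derived from the attP2R and attP3 sites of the donor vector (automated annotation identifies attR2 and an attL-type site). An LR reaction can therefore place it at the 3′ position of a multi-fragment expression construct. No promoter for eukaryotic expression is present in this plasmid, so one must be supplied by the other entry clones and the destination vector. The associated publication concerns Vegfa–ERK signalling in angiogenesis, which is consistent with using this clone to build transgenes that suppress ERK activity.
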