LOCUS       predicetd 3799 bp DNA circular 25-JUN-2015 Created: Friday, January 28, 2005 2:27 PM
FEATURES             Location/Qualifiers
     misc_feature    268..295
                     /note="T2"
     misc_feature    427..470
                     /note="rrnB T1"
     misc_feature    537..552
                     /note="M13 Forward "
     misc_feature    591..747
                     /note="attP2R"
     misc_feature    1908..2000
                     /note="attP3 "
     misc_feature    complement(2064..2078)
                     /note="M13"
     misc_feature    2193..3002
                     /note="Kan"
     misc_feature    3123..3796
                     /note="pUC origin"
     misc_feature    759..1904
                     /note="DUSP6 full length cDNA for overexpression"
     misc_feature    1632..1634
                     /note="important for catalytic activity C=>S leading a
                     dominant negative form. note: the performance as DN is less
                     active."
     misc_feature    1233..1235
                     /note="S159A"
     misc_feature    1344..1346
                     /note="S197A"
     source          1..3799
                     /dnas_title="predicetd p3E-DUSP6_S159A_S197A"
ORIGIN
        1 CTTTCCTGCG TTATCCCCTG ATTCTGTGGA TAACCGTATT ACCGCCTTTG AGTGAGCTGA
       61 TACCGCTCGC CGCAGCCGAA CGACCGAGCG CAGCGAGTCA GTGAGCGAGG AAGCGGAAGA
      121 GCGCCCAATA CGCAAACCGC CTCTCCCCGC GCGTTGGCCG ATTCATTAAT GCAGCTGGCA
      181 CGACAGGTTT CCCGACTGGA AAGCGGGCAG TGAGCGCAAC GCAATTAATA CGCGTACCGC
      241 TAGCCAGGAA GAGTTTGTAG AAACGCAAAA AGGCCATCCG TCAGGATGGC CTTCTGCTTA
      301 GTTTGATGCC TGGCAGTTTA TGGCGGGCGT CCTGCCCGCC ACCCTCCGGG CCGTTGCTTC
      361 ACAACGTTCA AATCCGCTCC CGGCGGATTT GTCCTACTCA GGAGAGCGTT CACCGACAAA
      421 CAACAGATAA AACGAAAGGC CCAGTCTTCC GACTGAGCCT TTCGTTTTAT TTGATGCCTG
      481 GCAGTTCCCT ACTCTCGCGT TAACGCTAGC ATGGATGTTT TCCCAGTCAC GACGTTGTAA
      541 AACGACGGCC AGTCTTAAGC TCGGGCCCTG CAGCTCTAGA GCTCGAATTC TACAGGTCAC
      601 TAATACCATC TAAGTAGTTG ATTCATAGTG ACTGCATATG TTGTGTTTTA CAGTATTATG
      661 TAGTCTGTTT TTTATGCAAA ATCTAATTTA ATATATTGAT ATTTATATCA TTTTACGTTT
      721 CTCGTTCAAC TTTCTTGTAC AAAGTGGGAG GATCAGGAAT GCTCGATAAG TTCAAACCCG
      781 TGCAGATCGA TTCGGTCATG GCCATAAGCA AGACGGTAGA GTGGCTGAAG GAGCAGCTAG
      841 AAACGCGCAG AGACTGTTTG CTCGTTATGG ACTGCCGAGC GCAAGAGCTG TACGAGTCGT
      901 CGCACGTCGA AACGGCCATT AACGTGGCCA TCCCGAGCCT CATGCTCCGG CGACTCAAGA
      961 AAGGCAACCT GCCCATCAAG TCTCTGCTTT CTAACGGGGA AGACAGGGAA AGGTTCGCGC
     1021 GGAGATGCAA GACGGACACG ATCGTGTTGT ACGACGAGTA CAGCCGCGAG TGGAATGAAA
     1081 ACATCGACGG CGGCTCCGTG TTGGGTTTAC TGCTGAGGAG AATGAAGGAC GAGGGCTACA
     1141 AGGCTTTCTA TCTCGAGGGT GGCTTCAGCA AATTTCAAAC TGATTTTCCC GCAATGTGTG
     1201 AGACGAACCT CGACGGTTCG TCAAGCAGCA GTgcaCCAAC CTCCCAGGTC CTGGGTCTCG
     1261 GAGGGCTCAG AATCAGCTCT GACTCCTCGG ACATCGAGTC GGATATCGAC CGAGACCCAA
     1321 GCAGTGCAAC TGACTCAGAT GGCgcaCCCC TTTCCAACCC CCAGCCCTCA TTCCCCGTGG
     1381 AGATCCTTCC ACATCTGTAT CTGGGCTGTG CTAAGGACTC CACAAACCTG GATATCCTGG
     1441 AGGAGTTTGG CATCAAGTAC ATCTTGAACG TGACCCCTAA TCTCCCCAAC ATGTTCGAGA
     1501 ATGCCGGGGA GTTTAAGTAC AAGCAGATTC CCATCTCTGA TCACTGGAGC CAGAACCTCT
     1561 CACAGTTTTT CCCTGAAGCC ATCAGCTTTA TTGATGAGGC CCGTGGACTG AAGTGTGGCG
     1621 TGCTTGTTCA CTGCCTTGCA GGCATCAGTC GTTCTGTCAC TGTAACAGTG GCGTACCTCA
     1681 TGCAGAAGCT CAACCTGTCC ATGAACGATG CTTATGACAT TGTCAAAATG AAGAAGTCGA
     1741 ACATCTCGCC CAACTTTAAC TTCATGGGTC AACTCTTGGA CTTTGAGCGC ACGTTAGGAC
     1801 TCAAGAGTCC GTGTGATAAC CGTGTGCCGG CCCCAACCCA GCCACTGTAC TTCACCACAC
     1861 CAACCAATCA CAACGTTTTT CAGTTGGACC CTCTCGAGTC CACGtaaCAA CTTTATTATA
     1921 CAAAGTTGGC ATTATAAAAA AGCATTGCTT ATCAATTTGT TGCAACGAAC AGGTCACTAT
     1981 CAGTCAAAAT AAAATCATTA TTTGGAGCTC CATGGTAGCG TTAACGCGGC CGCGATATCC
     2041 CCTATAGTGA GTCGTATTAC ATGGTCATAG CTGTTTCCTG GCAGCTCTGG CCCGTGTCTC
     2101 AAAATCTCTG ATGTTACATT GCACAAGATA AAAATATATC ATCATGAACA ATAAAACTGT
     2161 CTGCTTACAT AAACAGTAAT ACAAGGGGTG TTATGAGCCA TATTCAACGG GAAACGTCGA
     2221 GGCCGCGATT AAATTCCAAC ATGGATGCTG ATTTATATGG GTATAAATGG GCTCGCGATA
     2281 ATGTCGGGCA ATCAGGTGCG ACAATCTATC GCTTGTATGG GAAGCCCGAT GCGCCAGAGT
     2341 TGTTTCTGAA ACATGGCAAA GGTAGCGTTG CCAATGATGT TACAGATGAG ATGGTCAGAC
     2401 TAAACTGGCT GACGGAATTT ATGCCTCTTC CGACCATCAA GCATTTTATC CGTACTCCTG
     2461 ATGATGCATG GTTACTCACC ACTGCGATCC CCGGAAAAAC AGCATTCCAG GTATTAGAAG
     2521 AATATCCTGA TTCAGGTGAA AATATTGTTG ATGCGCTGGC AGTGTTCCTG CGCCGGTTGC
     2581 ATTCGATTCC TGTTTGTAAT TGTCCTTTTA ACAGCGATCG CGTATTTCGT CTCGCTCAGG
     2641 CGCAATCACG AATGAATAAC GGTTTGGTTG ATGCGAGTGA TTTTGATGAC GAGCGTAATG
     2701 GCTGGCCTGT TGAACAAGTC TGGAAAGAAA TGCATAAACT TTTGCCATTC TCACCGGATT
     2761 CAGTCGTCAC TCATGGTGAT TTCTCACTTG ATAACCTTAT TTTTGACGAG GGGAAATTAA
     2821 TAGGTTGTAT TGATGTTGGA CGAGTCGGAA TCGCAGACCG ATACCAGGAT CTTGCCATCC
     2881 TATGGAACTG CCTCGGTGAG TTTTCTCCTT CATTACAGAA ACGGCTTTTT CAAAAATATG
     2941 GTATTGATAA TCCTGATATG AATAAATTGC AGTTTCATTT GATGCTCGAT GAGTTTTTCT
     3001 AATCAGAATT GGTTAATTGG TTGTAACACT GGCAGAGCAT TACGCTGACT TGACGGGACG
     3061 GCGCAAGCTC ATGACCAAAA TCCCTTAACG TGAGTTACGC GTCGTTCCAC TGAGCGTCAG
     3121 ACCCCGTAGA AAAGATCAAA GGATCTTCTT GAGATCCTTT TTTTCTGCGC GTAATCTGCT
     3181 GCTTGCAAAC AAAAAAACCA CCGCTACCAG CGGTGGTTTG TTTGCCGGAT CAAGAGCTAC
     3241 CAACTCTTTT TCCGAAGGTA ACTGGCTTCA GCAGAGCGCA GATACCAAAT ACTGTCCTTC
     3301 TAGTGTAGCC GTAGTTAGGC CACCACTTCA AGAACTCTGT AGCACCGCCT ACATACCTCG
     3361 CTCTGCTAAT CCTGTTACCA GTGGCTGCTG CCAGTGGCGA TAAGTCGTGT CTTACCGGGT
     3421 TGGACTCAAG ACGATAGTTA CCGGATAAGG CGCAGCGGTC GGGCTGAACG GGGGGTTCGT
     3481 GCACACAGCC CAGCTTGGAG CGAACGACCT ACACCGAACT GAGATACCTA CAGCGTGAGC
     3541 ATTGAGAAAG CGCCACGCTT CCCGAAGGGA GAAAGGCGGA CAGGTATCCG GTAAGCGGCA
     3601 GGGTCGGAAC AGGAGAGCGC ACGAGGGAGC TTCCAGGGGG AAACGCCTGG TATCTTTATA
     3661 GTCCTGTCGG GTTTCGCCAC CTCTGACTTG AGCGTCGATT TTTGTGATGC TCGTCAGGGG
     3721 GGCGGAGCCT ATGGAAAAAC GCCAGCAACG CGGCCTTTTT ACGGTTCCTG GCCTTTTGCT
     3781 GGCCTTTTGC TCACATGTT
//
