Features (pLannotate 1.2.2; 11 found; start..end, strand, type, name):
    121..213     +  CDS            lacI (fragment): lac repressor; lacI; The lac repressor binds to the lac operator to inhibit transcription in E. coli. This inhibition can be relieved by adding lactose or isopropyl-β-D-thiogalactopyranoside (IPTG).
    268..295     -  terminator     rrnB T2 terminator: transcription terminator T2 from the E. coli rrnB gene
    427..470     +  terminator     rrnB T1 terminator: Escherichia coli rrnB; transcription terminator T1 from the E. coli rrnB gene
    517..553     -  CDS            lacZα (fragment): LacZα fragment of β-galactosidase; lacZ fragment
    624..747     -  protein_bind   attR2: mutant version of attR; recombination site for the Gateway® LR reaction LR Clonase™
    759..1904    +  CDS            DUSP6: DUS6_HUMAN - Also known as MKP3, PYST1. Experimental evidence at protein level: Swiss-Prot protein existence level 1. Inactivates MAP kinases. Has a specificity for the ERK family (PubMed:9858808). Plays an important role in alleviating chronic postoperative pain. Necessary for the normal dephosphorylation of the long-lasting phosphorylated forms of spinal MAPK1/3 and MAP kinase p38 induced by peripheral surgery, which drives the resolution of acute postoperative allodynia (By similarity). Also important for dephosphorylation of MAPK1/3 in local wound tissue, which further contributes to resol
   1908..1928    -  protein_bind   attB3: mutant version of attB; core recombination site for the Gateway® BP reaction BP Clonase™
   1919..2004    -  protein_bind   attL1 (fragment): mutant version of attL; recombination site for the Gateway® LR reaction LR Clonase™
   2041..2059    -  promoter       T7 promoter: promoter for bacteriophage T7 RNA polymerase
   2193..3002    +  CDS            KanR: aminoglycoside phosphotransferase; aph(3')-Ia; confers resistance to kanamycin in bacteria or G418 (Geneticin®) in eukaryotes
   3149..3737    +  rep_origin     ori: high-copy-number ColE1/pMB1/pBR322/pUC origin of replication
>Addgene plasmid #67684 | p3E-Dusp6DM_S159/197A | depositor full sequence | sequence record 121211 | p3E-Dusp6DM_S159/197A sequence 3799 bps
CTTTCCTGCGTTATCCCCTGATTCTGTGGATAACCGTATTACCGCCTTTGAGTGAGCTGATACCGCTCGC
CGCAGCCGAACGACCGAGCGCAGCGAGTCAGTGAGCGAGGAAGCGGAAGAGCGCCCAATACGCAAACCGC
CTCTCCCCGCGCGTTGGCCGATTCATTAATGCAGCTGGCACGACAGGTTTCCCGACTGGAAAGCGGGCAG
TGAGCGCAACGCAATTAATACGCGTACCGCTAGCCAGGAAGAGTTTGTAGAAACGCAAAAAGGCCATCCG
TCAGGATGGCCTTCTGCTTAGTTTGATGCCTGGCAGTTTATGGCGGGCGTCCTGCCCGCCACCCTCCGGG
CCGTTGCTTCACAACGTTCAAATCCGCTCCCGGCGGATTTGTCCTACTCAGGAGAGCGTTCACCGACAAA
CAACAGATAAAACGAAAGGCCCAGTCTTCCGACTGAGCCTTTCGTTTTATTTGATGCCTGGCAGTTCCCT
ACTCTCGCGTTAACGCTAGCATGGATGTTTTCCCAGTCACGACGTTGTAAAACGACGGCCAGTCTTAAGC
TCGGGCCCTGCAGCTCTAGAGCTCGAATTCTACAGGTCACTAATACCATCTAAGTAGTTGGTTCATAGTG
ACTGCATATGTTGTGTTTTACAGTATTATGTAGTCTGTTTTTTATGCAAAATCTAATTTAATATATTGAT
ATTTATATCATTTTACGTTTCTCGTTCAACTTTCTTGTACAAAGTGGGAGGATCAGGAATGCTCGATAAG
TTCAAACCCGTGCAGATCGATTCGGTCATGGCCATAAGCAAGACGGTAGAGTGGCTGAAGGAGCAGCTAG
AAACGCGCAGAGACTGTTTGCTCGTTATGGACTGCCGAGCGCAAGAGCTGTACGAGTCGTCGCACGTCGA
AACGGCCATTAACGTGGCCATCCCGAGCCTCATGCTCCGGCGACTCAAGAAAGGCAACCTGCCCATCAAG
TCTCTGCTTTCTAACGGGGAAGACAGGGAAAGGTTCGCGCGGAGATGCAAGACGGACACGATCGTGTTGT
ACGACGAGTACAGCCGCGAGTGGAATGAAAACATCGACGGCGGCTCCGTGTTGGGTTTACTGCTGAGGAG
AATGAAGGACGAGGGCTACAAGGCTTTCTATCTCGAGGGTGGCTTCAGCAAATTTCAAACTGATTTTCCC
GCAATGTGTGAGACGAACCTCGACGGTTCGTCAAGCAGCAGTGCACCAACCTCCCAGGTCCTGGGTCTCG
GAGGGCTCAGAATCAGCTCTGACTCCTCGGACATCGAGTCGGATATCGACCGAGACCCAAGCAGTGCAAC
TGACTCAGATGGCGCACCCCTTTCCAACCCCCAGCCCTCATTCCCCGTGGAGATCCTTCCACATCTGTAT
CTGGGCTGTGCTAAGGACTCCACAAACCTGGATATCCTGGAGGAGTTTGGCATCAAGTACATCTTGAACG
TGACCCCTAATCTCCCCAACATGTTCGAGAATGCCGGGGAGTTTAAGTACAAGCAGATTCCCATCTCTGA
TCACTGGAGCCAGAACCTCTCACAGTTTTTCCCTGAAGCCATCAGCTTTATTGATGAGGCCCGTGGACTG
AAGTGTGGCGTGCTTGTTCACTGCCTTGCAGGCATCAGTCGTTCTGTCACTGTAACAGTGGCGTACCTCA
TGCAGAAGCTCAACCTGTCCATGAACGATGCTTATGACATTGTCAAAATGAAGAAGTCGAACATCTCGCC
CAACTTTAACTTCATGGGTCAACTCTTGGACTTTGAGCGCACGTTAGGACTCAAGAGTCCGTGTGATAAC
CGTGTGCCGGCCCCAACCCAGCCACTGTACTTCACCACACCAACCAATCACAACGTTTTTCAGTTGGACC
CTCTCGAGTCCACGTAACAACTTTATTATACAAAGTTGGCATTATAAAAAAGCATTGCTTATCAATTTGT
TGCAACGAACAGGTCACTATCAGTCAAAATAAAATCATTATTTGGAGCTCCATGGTAGCGTTAACGCGGC
CGCGATATCCCCTATAGTGAGTCGTATTACATGGTCATAGCTGTTTCCTGGCAGCTCTGGCCCGTGTCTC
AAAATCTCTGATGTTACATTGCACAAGATAAAAATATATCATCATGAACAATAAAACTGTCTGCTTACAT
AAACAGTAATACAAGGGGTGTTATGAGCCATATTCAACGGGAAACGTCGAGGCCGCGATTAAATTCCAAC
ATGGATGCTGATTTATATGGGTATAAATGGGCTCGCGATAATGTCGGGCAATCAGGTGCGACAATCTATC
GCTTGTATGGGAAGCCCGATGCGCCAGAGTTGTTTCTGAAACATGGCAAAGGTAGCGTTGCCAATGATGT
TACAGATGAGATGGTCAGACTAAACTGGCTGACGGAATTTATGCCTCTTCCGACCATCAAGCATTTTATC
CGTACTCCTGATGATGCATGGTTACTCACCACTGCGATCCCCGGAAAAACAGCATTCCAGGTATTAGAAG
AATATCCTGATTCAGGTGAAAATATTGTTGATGCGCTGGCAGTGTTCCTGCGCCGGTTGCATTCGATTCC
TGTTTGTAATTGTCCTTTTAACAGCGATCGCGTATTTCGTCTCGCTCAGGCGCAATCACGAATGAATAAC
GGTTTGGTTGATGCGAGTGATTTTGATGACGAGCGTAATGGCTGGCCTGTTGAACAAGTCTGGAAAGAAA
TGCATAAACTTTTGCCATTCTCACCGGATTCAGTCGTCACTCATGGTGATTTCTCACTTGATAACCTTAT
TTTTGACGAGGGGAAATTAATAGGTTGTATTGATGTTGGACGAGTCGGAATCGCAGACCGATACCAGGAT
CTTGCCATCCTATGGAACTGCCTCGGTGAGTTTTCTCCTTCATTACAGAAACGGCTTTTTCAAAAATATG
GTATTGATAATCCTGATATGAATAAATTGCAGTTTCATTTGATGCTCGATGAGTTTTTCTAATCAGAATT
GGTTAATTGGTTGTAACACTGGCAGAGCATTACGCTGACTTGACGGGACGGCGCAAGCTCATGACCAAAA
TCCCTTAACGTGAGTTACGCGTCGTTCCACTGAGCGTCAGACCCCGTAGAAAAGATCAAAGGATCTTCTT
GAGATCCTTTTTTTCTGCGCGTAATCTGCTGCTTGCAAACAAAAAAACCACCGCTACCAGCGGTGGTTTG
TTTGCCGGATCAAGAGCTACCAACTCTTTTTCCGAAGGTAACTGGCTTCAGCAGAGCGCAGATACCAAAT
ACTGTCCTTCTAGTGTAGCCGTAGTTAGGCCACCACTTCAAGAACTCTGTAGCACCGCCTACATACCTCG
CTCTGCTAATCCTGTTACCAGTGGCTGCTGCCAGTGGCGATAAGTCGTGTCTTACCGGGTTGGACTCAAG
ACGATAGTTACCGGATAAGGCGCAGCGGTCGGGCTGAACGGGGGGTTCGTGCACACAGCCCAGCTTGGAG
CGAACGACCTACACCGAACTGAGATACCTACAGCGTGAGCATTGAGAAAGCGCCACGCTTCCCGAAGGGA
GAAAGGCGGACAGGTATCCGGTAAGCGGCAGGGTCGGAACAGGAGAGCGCACGAGGGAGCTTCCAGGGGG
AAACGCCTGGTATCTTTATAGTCCTGTCGGGTTTCGCCACCTCTGACTTGAGCGTCGATTTTTGTGATGC
TCGTCAGGGGGGCGGAGCCTATGGAAAAACGCCAGCAACGCGGCCTTTTTACGGTTCCTGGCCTTTTGCT
GGCCTTTTGCTCACATGTT
