>Addgene plasmid #67684 | p3E-Dusp6DM_S159/197A | addgene partial sequence | sequence record 121212 | M13pUC-Fwd 5'-CCCAGTCACGACGTTGTAAAACG-3'
GGGCCCTGCAGCTCTAGAGCTCGAATTCTACAGGTCACTAATACCATCTAAGTAGTTGGTTCATAGTGAC
TGCATATGTTGTGTTTTACAGTATTATGTAGTCTGTTTTTTATGCAAAATCTAATTTAATATATTGATAT
TTATATCATTTTACGTTTCTCGTTCAACTTTCTTGTACAAAGTGGGAGGATCAGGAATGCTCGATAAGTT
CAAACCCGTGCAGATCGATTCGGTCATGGCCATAAGCAAGACGGTAGAGTGGCTGAAGGAGCAGCTAGAA
ACGCGCAGAGACTGTTTGCTCGTTATGGACTGCCGAGCGCAAGAGCTGTACGAGTCGTCGCACGTCGAAA
CGGCCATTAACGTGGCCATCCCGAGCCTCATGCTCCGGCGACTCAAGAAAGGCAACCTGCCCATCAAGTC
TCTGCTTTCTAACGGGGAAGACAGGGAAAGGTTCGCGCGGAGATGCAAGACGGACACGATCGTGTTGTAC
GACGAGTACAGCCGCGAGTGGAATGAAAACATCGACGGCGGCTCCGTGTTGGGTTTACTGCTGAGGAGAA
TGAAGGACGAGGGCTACAAGGCTTTCTATCTCGAGGGTGGCTTCAGCAAATTTCAAACTGATTTTCCCGC
AATGTGTGAGACGAACCTCGACGGTTCGTCAAGCAGCAGTGCACCAACCTCCCAGGTCCTGGGTCTCGGA
GGGCTCAGAATCAGCTCTGACTCCTCGGACATCGAGTCGGATATCGACCGAGACCCAAGCAGTGCAACTG
ACTCAGATGGCGCACCCCTTTCCAACCCCCAGCCCTCATTCCCCGTGGAGATCCTTCCACATCTGTATCT
GGGCTGTGCTAAGGACTCCACAAACCTGGATATCCTGGAGGAGTTTGGCATCAAGTACATCTTGAACGTG
ACCCCTAATCTCCCCAACATGTTCGAGAATGCCGGGGAGTTTAAGTACAAGCAGATTCCCATCTCTGATC
ACTGGAGCCAGAACCTCTCACAGTTTTTCCCTGAAGCCATCAGCTTTATTGATGAGGCCCGTGGACTGAA
GTGTGGCGTGCTTGTTCACTGCCTTGCAGGCATCAGTCGTTCTGTCACTG
