>Addgene plasmid #67684 | p3E-Dusp6DM_S159/197A | addgene partial sequence | sequence record 121213 | pENTR1A-3 5'-GTAACATCAGAGATTTTGAGACAC-3'
CTATGACCATGTAATACGACTCACTATAGGGGATATCGCGGCCGCGTTAACGCTACCATGGAGCTCCAAA
TAATGATTTTATTTTGACTGATAGTGACCTGTTCGTTGCAACAAATTGATAAGCAATGCTTTTTTATAAT
GCCAACTTTGTATAATAAAGTTGTTACGTGGACTCGAGAGGGTCCAACTGAAAAACGTTGTGATTGGTTG
GTGTGGTGAAGTACAGTGGCTGGGTTGGGGCCGGCACACGGTTATCACACGGACTCTTGAGTCCTAACGT
GCGCTCAAAGTCCAAGAGTTGACCCATGAAGTTAAAGTTGGGCGAGATGTTCGACTTCTTCATTTTGACA
ATGTCATAAGCATCGTTCATGGACAGGTTGAGCTTCTGCATGAGGTACGCCACTGTTACAGTGACAGAAC
GACTGATGCCTGCAAGGCAGTGAACAAGCACGCCACACTTCAGTCCACGGGCCTCATCAATAAAGCTGAT
GGCTTCAGGGAAAAACTGTGAGAGGTTCTGGCTCCAGTGATCAGAGATGGGAATCTGCTTGTACTTAAAC
TCCCCGGCATTCTCGAACATGTTGGGGAGATTAGGGGTCACGTTCAAGATGTACTTGATGCCAAACTCCT
CCAGGATATCCAGGTTTGTGGAGTCCTTAGCACAGCCCAGATACAGATGTGGAAGGATCTCCACGGGGAA
TGAGGGCTGGGGGTTGGAAAGGGGTGCGCCATCTGAGTCAGTTGCACTGCTTGGGTCTCGGTCGATATCC
GACTCGATGTCCGAGGAGTCAGAGCTGATTCTGAGCCCTCCGAGACCCAGGACCTGGGAGGTTGGTGCAC
TGCTGCTTGACGAACCGTCGAGGTTCGTCTCACACATTGCGGGAAAATCAGTTTGAAATTTGCTGAAGCC
ACCCTCGAGATAGAAAGCCTTGTAGCCCTCGTCCTTCATTCTCCTCAGCAGTAAACCCAACACGGAGCCG
CCGTCGATGTTTTCATTCCACTCGCG
